>Addgene plasmid #37635 | pHL661 | addgene partial sequence | sequence record 51222 | AspTerm 5'-ACTGCTCACAAGAAAAAAGGCACG-3'
GTACGATTAAAGCTTTTACTTGTACAGCTCGTCCATGCCGCCGGTGGAGTGGCGGCCCTCGGCGCGTTCG
TACTGTTCCACGATGGTGTAGTCCTCGTTGTGGGAGGTGATGTCCAACTTGATGTTGACGTTGTAGGCGC
CGGGCAGCTGCACGGGCTTCTTGGCCTTGTAGGTGGTCTTGACCTCAGCGTCGTAGTGGCCGCCGTCCTT
CAGCTTCAGCCTCTGCTTGATCTCGCCCTTCAGGGCGCCGTCCTCGGGGTACATCCGCTCGGAGGAGGCC
TCCCAGCCCATGGTCTTCTTCTGCATTACGGGGCCGTCGGAGGGGAAGTTGGTGCCGCGCAGCTTCACCT
TGTAGATGAACTCGCCGTCCTGCAGGGAGGAGTCCTGGGTCACGGTCACCACGCCGCCGTCCTCGAAGTT
CATCACGCGCTCCCACTTGAAGCCCTCGGGGAAGGACAGCTTCAAGTAGTCGGGGATGTCGGCGGGGTGC
TTCACGTAGGCCTTGGAGCCGTACATGAACTGAGGGGACAGGATGTCCCAGGCGAAGGGCAGGGGGCCAC
CCTTGGTCACCTTCAGCTTGGCGGTCTGGGTGCCCTCGTAGGGGCGGCCCTCGCCCTCGCCCTCGATCTC
GAACTCGTGGCCGTTCACGGAGCCCTCCATGTGCACCTTGAAGCGCATGAACTCCTTGATGATGGCCATG
TTATCCTCCTCGCCCTTGCTCACCATTTTTTTTCCTCCTTACCGGGAGTATCTTGTTATCCGCTCACAAT
