>Addgene plasmid #37635 | pHL661 | addgene partial sequence | sequence record 51966 | GFP-F 5'-GGTCCTTCTTGAGTTTGTAAC-3'
ACTATACAAATAAGGGCCCATGGTACGCGTGCTAGAGGCATCAAATAAAACGAAAGGCTCAGTCGAAAGA
CTGGGCCTTTCGTTTTATCTGTTGTTTGTCGGTGAACGCTCTCCTGAGTAGGACAAATCCGCCGCCCTAG
ACCTAGGCGCGGATCCATAAATGTGAGCGGATAACATTGACATTGTGAGCGGATAACAAGATACTCCCGG
TAAGGAGGAAAAAAAATGGTGAGCAAGGGCGAGGAGGATAACATGGCCATCATCAAGGAGTTCATGCGCT
TCAAGGTGCACATGGAGGGCTCCGTGAACGGCCACGAGTTCGAGATCGAGGGCGAGGGCGAGGGCCGCCC
CTACGAGGGCACCCAGACCGCCAAGCTGAAGGTGACCAAGGGTGGCCCCCTGCCCTTCGCCTGGGACATC
CTGTCCCCTCAGTTCATGTACGGCTCCAAGGCCTACGTGAAGCACCCCGCCGACATCCCCGACTACTTGA
AGCTGTCCTTCCCCGAGGGCTTCAAGTGGGAGCGCGTGATGAACTTCGAGGACGGCGGCGTGGTGACCGT
GACCCAGGACTCCTCCCTGCAGGACGGCGAGTTCATCTACAAGGTGAAGCTGCGCGGCACCAACTTCCCC
TCCGACGGCCCCGTAATGCAGAAGAAGACCATGGGCTGGGAGGCCTCCTCCGAGCGGATGTACCCCGAGG
ACGGCGCCCTGAAGGGCGAGATCAAGCAGAGGCTGAAGCTGAAGGACGGCGGCCACTACGACGCTGAGGT
CAAGACCACCTACAAGGCCAAGAAGCCCGTGCAGCTGCCCGGCGCCTACAACGTCAA
