[The description below was written by a language model from this plasmid's Addgene catalogue record.]
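Description:
pHL661 is a bacterial expression and synthetic-biology plasmid built on a pZ-series backbone, the modular vector system in which origin, resistance marker and promoter/insert units are interchangeable modules. This version carries the p15A origin of replication and is selected with kanamycin in E. coli. The record lists it as high copy, although p15A is generally regarded as a low-to-medium copy origin, so the copy number annotation should be treated with some caution.

The payload consists of two independently regulated fluorescent reporter cassettes. A 717 bp GFP coding sequence, cloned between SalI and ApaI sites that remain intact, is driven by PLtetO-1, a phage lambda PL-derived promoter carrying Tet operator sites, so that it is repressed by TetR and induced by tetracycline analogues such as anhydrotetracycline. A 711 bp mCherry coding sequence, cloned between preserved XmaI and HindIII sites, is driven by PLlacO-1, the equivalent hybrid promoter with lac operators, which is repressed by LacI and induced by IPTG. In a host strain that supplies both repressors, green and red fluorescence can therefore be tuned separately from a single plasmid; without the repressors both promoters would be expected to be constitutively active. The record does not describe ribosome binding sites, terminators or any tags or fusions on the reporters, and no feature table is provided.

The plasmid was deposited in connection with a study of signalling dynamics and feedback regulation in the CsrA post-transcriptional cascade of E. coli. Its exact role in that study is not stated, but the design suits it to use as a dual-colour reporter or control for quantitative gene expression measurements.
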