Addgene plasmid #37635: pHL661
Depositing lab: Han Lim. Depositing organization: University of California, Berkeley. Publication: Rapid and robust signaling in the CsrA cascade via RNA-protein interactions and feedback regulation. Adamson DN, Lim HN. Proc Natl Acad Sci U S A. 2013 Aug 6;110(32):13120-5. doi: 10.1073/pnas.1308476110. Epub 2013 Jul 22. PubMed 23878244.
Backbone
  Vector backbone: pZ with p15a origin
  Backbone manufacturer: Lim Lab
  Modifications to backbone: Plasmid modified from Rolf Lutz and Hermann Bujard, 1997
  Vector type: Bacterial Expression, Synthetic Biology
Growth in bacteria
  Bacterial resistance: Kanamycin, 50 μg/mL
  Growth temperature: 37°C
  Growth strain: XL1 Blue
  Copy number: High Copy
Gene/Insert 1
  Gene/Insert name: GFP
  Insert size (bp): 717
  Promoter: pLtetO-1
  Cloning method: Restriction Enzyme; 5′ cloning site SalI (not destroyed); 3′ cloning site ApaI (not destroyed)
  Sequencing primers: 5′ CAGTCATAGCCGAATAGCCT; 3′ AGCTGATACC GCTCGCCGCA GCCGAACG
Gene/Insert 2
  Gene/Insert name: mCherry
  Insert size (bp): 711
  Promoter: pLlacO-1
  Cloning method: Restriction Enzyme; 5′ cloning site XmaI (not destroyed); 3′ cloning site HindIII (not destroyed)
  Sequencing primers: 5′ GCTGGGATTA CACATGGCAT GGAT; 3′ ccggaattc ACTGCTCACA AGAAAAAAGG CACG
Resource information
  A portion of this plasmid was derived from a plasmid made by: mCherry gene from Tsien Lab
Terms and licenses: Academic/Nonprofit Terms; Industry Terms: Not Available to Industry
How to cite: pHL661 was a gift from Han Lim (Addgene plasmid # 37635 ; http://n2t.net/addgene:37635 ; RRID:Addgene_37635)
